Addgene plasmid #233077: pHR-Flag-APH4-Fibcon-icam
Purpose: Expresses synCAM-APH4-Fibcon-icam
Depositing lab: Wendell Lim. Depositing organization: University of California, San Francisco (UCSF). Publication: Programming multicellular assembly with synthetic cell adhesion molecules. Stevens AJ, Harris AR, Gerdts J, Kim KH, Trentesaux C, Ramirez JT, McKeithan WL, Fattahi F, Klein OD, Fletcher DA, Lim WA. Nature. 2023 Feb;614(7946):144-152. doi: 10.1038/s41586-022-05622-z. Epub 2022 Dec 12. PubMed 36509107.
Backbone
  Vector backbone: pHR
  Backbone manufacturer: Lim Lab, Addgene 79121
  Vector type: Mammalian Expression, Lentiviral
Growth in bacteria
  Bacterial resistance: Ampicillin, 100 μg/mL
  Growth temperature: 37°C
  Growth strain: NEB Stable
  Copy number: High Copy
Gene/Insert
  Gene/Insert name: APH4-FIBCON-ICAM
  Species: Synthetic
Resource information
  A portion of this plasmid was derived from a plasmid made by: APH4 from Amy E Keating's lab, synthetic sequence APH4 published in Negron and Keating 2014 (https://doi.org/10.1021/ja507847t). Fibcon from Karyn T O'Neil's lab, Jacobs et al. 2012 (https://doi.org/10.1093/protein/gzr064).
Terms and licenses: Academic/Nonprofit Terms; Industry Terms: Not Available to Industry
How to cite: pHR-Flag-APH4-Fibcon-icam was a gift from Wendell Lim (Addgene plasmid # 233077 ; http://n2t.net/addgene:233077 ; RRID:Addgene_233077)
