[The description below was written by a language model from this plasmid's Addgene catalogue record and pLannotate feature annotations shown in this document.]
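Description:
pHR-Flag-APH4-Fibcon-icam is a 9.7 kb lentiviral transfer plasmid built on the pHR backbone for expressing a synthetic cell adhesion molecule (synCAM) in mammalian cells. It is propagated in E. coli as a high-copy plasmid through a ColE1/pUC-type origin and selected with ampicillin via the AmpR β-lactamase gene. The record lists a recombination-deficient "stable" strain, a common choice for plasmids carrying repeated LTRs. The viral portion is HIV-1 derived. It comprises a truncated 5' LTR, the Ψ packaging signal with a short gag fragment, the Rev response element for Rev-dependent nuclear export of the genomic RNA, the cPPT/CTS element, and a self-inactivating ΔU3 3' LTR that silences LTR promoter activity after integration. Outside the LTR-flanked region, the backbone retains remnants of an SV40 promoter–gpt cassette with SV40 small t intron and poly(A) sequences. These are annotated only as fragments, and the record lists no mammalian selection marker or fluorescent reporter.

The payload lies between the cPPT and a WPRE, which boosts transcript stability and expression, and it is driven by the SFFV promoter. The insert, APH4-FIBCON-ICAM, is a fully synthetic fusion. APH4 is a designed peptide interaction domain, and Fibcon is a consensus fibronectin type III domain, annotated here as a fibronectin-like match. The fusion ends in a short human ICAM1 fragment, which in the synCAM design would be expected to provide the membrane-anchoring and intracellular portion. The name indicates a Flag epitope tag, but neither it nor APH4 is annotated in the feature table. The construct is used to produce lentivirus for stable expression of this adhesion molecule, as part of a toolkit for programming cell–cell contacts and multicellular assembly.
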