Features (pLannotate 1.2.2; 34 found; start..end, strand, type, name):
     38..106     +  CDS            nef (fragment): NEF_HV1Z2 - Experimental evidence at protein level: Swiss-Prot protein existence level 1. Extracellular Nef protein targets CD4(+) T-lymphocytes for apoptosis by interacting with CXCR4 surface receptors. From Human immunodeficiency virus type 1 group M subtype D (isolate Z2/CDC-Z34) (HIV-1).
    108..341     +  LTR            3' LTR (ΔU3): self-inactivating 3' long terminal repeat (LTR) from HIV-1
    366..384     -  promoter       SP6 promoter: promoter for bacteriophage SP6 RNA polymerase
    612..891     +  CDS            TcR (fragment): tetracycline efflux protein; tet; confers resistance to tetracycline
    892..940     -  misc_feature   bom (fragment): basis of mobility region from pBR322
   1042..1077    -  CDS            rop (fragment): Rop protein, which maintains plasmids at low copy number; rop
   1172..1276    +  promoter       AmpR promoter: bla
   1277..2137    +  CDS            AmpR: β-lactamase; bla; confers resistance to ampicillin, carbenicillin, and related antibiotics
   2308..2896    +  rep_origin     ori: high-copy-number ColE1/pMB1/pBR322/pUC origin of replication
   3079..3135    +  CDS            lacI (fragment): lac repressor; lacI; The lac repressor binds to the lac operator to inhibit transcription in E. coli. This inhibition can be relieved by adding lactose or isopropyl-β-D-thiogalactopyranoside (IPTG).
   3142..3471    +  promoter       SV40 promoter: SV40 enhancer and early promoter
   3671..3790    +  CDS            gpt (fragment): XGPT_ECOLI - Also known as gpp, gxu. Experimental evidence at protein level: Swiss-Prot protein existence level 1. Purine salvage pathway enzyme that catalyzes the transfer of the ribosyl-5-phosphate group from 5-phospho-alpha-D-ribose 1- diphosphate (PRPP) to the N9 position of the 6-oxopurines guanine and xanthine to form the corresponding ribonucleotides GMP (guanosine 5'- monophosphate) and XMP (xanthosine 5'-monophosphate), with the release of PPi. To a lesser extent, also acts on hypoxanthine (PubMed:9100006, PubMed:3886014). Does not ribophosphorylate adenine (PubMed:3886014). From Esch
   3790..4125    +  CDS            gpt (fragment): XGPT_ECOLI - Also known as gpp, gxu. Experimental evidence at protein level: Swiss-Prot protein existence level 1. Purine salvage pathway enzyme that catalyzes the transfer of the ribosyl-5-phosphate group from 5-phospho-alpha-D-ribose 1- diphosphate (PRPP) to the N9 position of the 6-oxopurines guanine and xanthine to form the corresponding ribonucleotides GMP (guanosine 5'- monophosphate) and XMP (xanthosine 5'-monophosphate), with the release of PPi. To a lesser extent, also acts on hypoxanthine (PubMed:9100006, PubMed:3886014). Does not ribophosphorylate adenine (PubMed:3886014). From Esch
   4220..4525    +  CDS            frsA (fragment): FRSA_ECOLI - Also known as yafA. Experimental evidence at protein level: Swiss-Prot protein existence level 1. Catalyzes the hydrolysis of esters (PubMed:15808744). Displays esterase activity toward pNP-butyrate (PubMed:15808744). May stimulate mixed-acid fermentation by acting as a fermentation/respiration switch that down-regulates respiration and up- regulates fermentation rates (PubMed:15169777). From Escherichia coli (strain K12).
   4529..4603    +  CDS            small t antigen (fragment): SV40 (simian virus 40) small t antigen
   4605..4670    +  intron         small t intron: SV40 (simian virus 40) small t antigen intron
   4800..4820    +  CDS            SV40 NLS: nuclear localization signal of SV40 (simian virus 40) large T antigen
   5139..5222    +  CDS            large T antigen (fragment): large T antigen from SV40 (simian virus 40)
   5245..5379    +  polyA_signal   SV40 poly(A) signal: SV40 polyadenylation signal
   5546..5875    +  CDS            nef (fragment): NEF_HV1BR - Experimental evidence at protein level: Swiss-Prot protein existence level 1. Extracellular Nef protein targets CD4(+) T-lymphocytes for apoptosis by interacting with CXCR4 surface receptors (PubMed:14990729). From Human immunodeficiency virus type 1 group M subtype B (isolate BRU/LAI) (HIV-1).
   5923..6180    +  LTR            5' LTR (truncated): truncated 5' long terminal repeat (LTR) from HIV-1
   6227..6352    +  misc_feature   HIV-1 Ψ: packaging signal of human immunodeficiency virus type 1
   6336..6674    +  CDS            HIV-1 gag (fragment): gag protein from human immunodeficiency virus 1; gag
   6849..7082    +  misc_feature   RRE: The Rev response element (RRE) of HIV-1 allows for Rev-dependent mRNA export from the nucleus to the cytoplasm.
   7459..7559    +  CDS            Rev (fragment): human immunodeficiency virus 1 (HIV-1) Rev protein; rev; enhances nuclear export of unspliced and incompletely spliced viral mRNAs
   7596..7713    +  misc_feature   cPPT/CTS: central polypurine tract and central termination sequence of HIV-1
   7750..7782    -  misc_feature   MCS (fragment): pBluescript multiple cloning site
   7866..8273    +  promoter       SFFV promoter: spleen focus-forming virus long terminal repeat (LTR) promoter
   8527..8793    +  CDS            FINC_PLEWA (fragment): Experimental evidence at transcript level: Swiss-Prot protein existence level 2. Fibronectins bind cell surfaces and various compounds including collagen, fibrin, heparin, DNA, and actin. Fibronectins are involved in cell adhesion, cell motility, opsonization, wound healing, and maintenance of cell shape. May be involved in osteoblast compaction (By similarity). From Pleurodeles waltl (Iberian ribbed newt).
   8836..8961    +  CDS            ICAM1 (fragment): ICAM1_HUMAN - Experimental evidence at protein level: Swiss-Prot protein existence level 1. (Microbial infection) Upon Kaposi's sarcoma-associated herpesvirus/HHV-8 infection, is degraded by viral E3 ubiquitin ligase MIR2, presumably to prevent lysis of infected cells by cytotoxic T- lymphocytes and NK cell. From Homo sapiens (Human).
   9025..9055    +  misc_feature   MCS (fragment): pUC18/19 multiple cloning site
   9056..9074    +  misc_feature   MCS (fragment): pBluescript multiple cloning site
   9074..9662    +  misc_feature   WPRE: woodchuck hepatitis virus posttranscriptional regulatory element
   9663..21      +  misc_feature   MCS (fragment) (across the origin): pBluescript multiple cloning site
>Addgene plasmid #233077 | pHR-Flag-APH4-Fibcon-icam | addgene full sequence | sequence record 473800 | Addgene NGS Result
CGATACCGTCGACCTCGAGGGAATTAATTCGAGCTCGGTACCTTTAAGACCAATGACTTACAAGGCAGCT
GTAGATCTTAGCCACTTTTTAAAAGAAAAGGGGGGACTGGAAGGGCTAATTCACTCCCAACGAAGACAAG
ATCTGCTTTTTGCTTGTACTGGGTCTCTCTGGTTAGACCAGATCTGAGCCTGGGAGCTCTCTGGCTAACT
AGGGAACCCACTGCTTAAGCCTCAATAAAGCTTGCCTTGAGTGCTTCAAGTAGTGTGTGCCCGTCTGTTG
TGTGACTCTGGTAACTAGAGATCCCTCAGACCCTTTTAGTCAGTGTGGAAAATCTCTAGCAGCATCTAGA
ATTAATTCCGTGTATTCTATAGTGTCACCTAAATCGTATGTGTATGATACATAAGGTTATGTATTAATTG
TAGCCGCGTTCTAACGACAATATGTACAAGCCTAATTGTGTAGCATCTGGCTTACTGAAGCAGACCCTAT
CATCTCTCTCGTAAACTGCCGTCAGAGTCGGTTTGGTTGGACGAACCTTCTGAGTTTCTGGTAACGCCGT
CCCGCACCCGGAAATGGTCAGCGAACCAATCAGCAGGGTCATCGCTAGCCAGATCCTCTACGCCGGACGC
ATCGTGGCCGGCATCACCGGCGCCACAGGTGCGGTTGCTGGCGCCTATATCGCCGACATCACCGATGGGG
AAGATCGGGCTCGCCACTTCGGGCTCATGAGCGCTTGTTTCGGCGTGGGTATGGTGGCAGGCCCCGTGGC
CGGGGGACTGTTGGGCGCCATCTCCTTGCATGCACCATTCCTTGCGGCGGCGGTGCTCAACGGCCTCAAC
CTACTACTGGGCTGCTTCCTAATGCAGGAGTCGCATAAGGGAGAGCGTCGAATGGTGCACTCTCAGTACA
ATCTGCTCTGATGCCGCATAGTTAAGCCAGCCCCGACACCCGCCAACACCCGCTGACGCGCCCTGACGGG
CTTGTCTGCTCCCGGCATCCGCTTACAGACAAGCTGTGACCGTCTCCGGGAGCTGCATGTGTCAGAGGTT
TTCACCGTCATCACCGAAACGCGCGAGACGAAAGGGCCTCGTGATACGCCTATTTTTATAGGTTAATGTC
ATGATAATAATGGTTTCTTAGACGTCAGGTGGCACTTTTCGGGGAAATGTGCGCGGAACCCCTATTTGTT
TATTTTTCTAAATACATTCAAATATGTATCCGCTCATGAGACAATAACCCTGATAAATGCTTCAATAATA
TTGAAAAAGGAAGAGTATGAGTATTCAACATTTCCGTGTCGCCCTTATTCCCTTTTTTGCGGCATTTTGC
CTTCCTGTTTTTGCTCACCCAGAAACGCTGGTGAAAGTAAAAGATGCTGAAGATCAGTTGGGTGCACGAG
TGGGTTACATCGAACTGGATCTCAACAGCGGTAAGATCCTTGAGAGTTTTCGCCCCGAAGAACGTTTTCC
AATGATGAGCACTTTTAAAGTTCTGCTATGTGGCGCGGTATTATCCCGTATTGACGCCGGGCAAGAGCAA
CTCGGTCGCCGCATACACTATTCTCAGAATGACTTGGTTGAGTACTCACCAGTCACAGAAAAGCATCTTA
CGGATGGCATGACAGTAAGAGAATTATGCAGTGCTGCCATAACCATGAGTGATAACACTGCGGCCAACTT
ACTTCTGACAACGATCGGAGGACCGAAGGAGCTAACCGCTTTTTTGCACAACATGGGGGATCATGTAACT
CGCCTTGATCGTTGGGAACCGGAGCTGAATGAAGCCATACCAAACGACGAGCGTGACACCACGATGCCTG
TAGCAATGGCAACAACGTTGCGCAAACTATTAACTGGCGAACTACTTACTCTAGCTTCCCGGCAACAATT
AATAGACTGGATGGAGGCGGATAAAGTTGCAGGACCACTTCTGCGCTCGGCCCTTCCGGCTGGCTGGTTT
ATTGCTGATAAATCTGGAGCCGGTGAGCGTGGGTCTCGCGGTATCATTGCAGCACTGGGGCCAGATGGTA
AGCCCTCCCGTATCGTAGTTATCTACACGACGGGGAGTCAGGCAACTATGGATGAACGAAATAGACAGAT
CGCTGAGATAGGTGCCTCACTGATTAAGCATTGGTAACTGTCAGACCAAGTTTACTCATATATACTTTAG
ATTGATTTAAAACTTCATTTTTAATTTAAAAGGATCTAGGTGAAGATCCTTTTTGATAATCTCATGACCA
AAATCCCTTAACGTGAGTTTTCGTTCCACTGAGCGTCAGACCCCGTAGAAAAGATCAAAGGATCTTCTTG
AGATCCTTTTTTTCTGCGCGTAATCTGCTGCTTGCAAACAAAAAAACCACCGCTACCAGCGGTGGTTTGT
TTGCCGGATCAAGAGCTACCAACTCTTTTTCCGAAGGTAACTGGCTTCAGCAGAGCGCAGATACCAAATA
CTGTTCTTCTAGTGTAGCCGTAGTTAGGCCACCACTTCAAGAACTCTGTAGCACCGCCTACATACCTCGC
TCTGCTAATCCTGTTACCAGTGGCTGCTGCCAGTGGCGATAAGTCGTGTCTTACCGGGTTGGACTCAAGA
CGATAGTTACCGGATAAGGCGCAGCGGTCGGGCTGAACGGGGGGTTCGTGCACACAGCCCAGCTTGGAGC
GAACGACCTACACCGAACTGAGATACCTACAGCGTGAGCTATGAGAAAGCGCCACGCTTCCCGAAGGGAG
AAAGGCGGACAGGTATCCGGTAAGCGGCAGGGTCGGAACAGGAGAGCGCACGAGGGAGCTTCCAGGGGGA
AACGCCTGGTATCTTTATAGTCCTGTCGGGTTTCGCCACCTCTGACTTGAGCGTCGATTTTTGTGATGCT
CGTCAGGGGGGCGGAGCCTATGGAAAAACGCCAGCAACGCGGCCTTTTTACGGTTCCTGGCCTTTTGCTG
GCCTTTTGCTCACATGTTCTTTCCTGCGTTATCCCCTGATTCTGTGGATAACCGTATTACCGCCTTTGAG
TGAGCTGATACCGCTCGCCGCAGCCGAACGACCGAGCGCAGCGAGTCAGTGAGCGAGGAAGCGGAAGAGC
GCCCAATACGCAAACCGCCTCTCCCCGCGCGTTGGCCGATTCATTAATGCAGCTGTGGAATGTGTGTCAG
TTAGGGTGTGGAAAGTCCCCAGGCTCCCCAGCAGGCAGAAGTATGCAAAGCATGCATCTCAATTAGTCAG
CAACCAGGTGTGGAAAGTCCCCAGGCTCCCCAGCAGGCAGAAGTATGCAAAGCATGCATCTCAATTAGTC
AGCAACCATAGTCCCGCCCCTAACTCCGCCCATCCCGCCCCTAACTCCGCCCAGTTCCGCCCATTCTCCG
CCCCATGGCTGACTAATTTTTTTTATTTATGCAGAGGCCGAGGCCGCCTCGGCCTCTGAGCTATTCCAGA
AGTAGTGAGGAGGCTTTTTTGGAGGCCTAGGCTTTTGCAAAAAGCTTGGACACAAGACAGGCTTGCGAGA
TATGTTTGAGAATACCACTTTATCCCGCGTCAGGGAGAGGCAGTGCGTAAAAAGACGCGGACTCATGTGA
AATACTGGTTTTTAGTGCGCCAGATCTCTATAATCTCGCGCAACCTATTTTCCCCTCGAACACTTTTTAA
GCCGTAGATAAACAGGCTGGGACACTTCACATGAGCGAAAAATACATCGTCACCTGGGACATGTTGCAGA
TCCATGCACGTAAACTCGCAAGCCGACTGATGCCTTCTGAACAATGGAAAGGCATTATTGCCGTAAGCCG
TGGCGGTCTGTACCGGGTGCGTTACTGGCGCGTGAACTGGGTATTCGTCATGTCGATACCGTTTGTATTT
CCAGCTACGATCACGACAACCAGCGCGAGCTTAAAGTGCTGAAACGCGCAGAAGGCGATGGCGAAGGCTT
CATCGTTATTGATGACCTGGTGGATACCGGTGGTACTGCGGTTGCGATTCGTGAAATGTATCCAAAAGCG
CACTTTGTCACCATCTTCGCAAAACCGGCTGGTCGTCCGCTGGTTGATGACTATGTTGTTGATATCCCGC
AAGATACCTGGATTGAACAGCCGTGGGATATGGGCGTCGTATTCGTCCCGCCAATCTCCGGTCGCTAATC
TTTTCAACGCCTGGCACTGCCGGGCGTTGTTCTTTTTAACTTCAGGCGGGTTACAATAGTTTCCAGTAAG
TATTCTGGAGGCTGCATCCATGACACAGGCAAACCTGAGCGAAACCCTGTTCAAACCCCGCTTTAAACAT
CCTGAAACCTCGACGCTAGTCCGCCGCTTTAATCACGGCGCACAACCGCCTGTGCAGTCGGCCCTTGATG
GTAAAACCATCCCTCACTGGTATCGCATGATTAACCGTCTGATGTGGATCTGGCGCGGCATTGACCCACG
CGAAATCCTCGACGTCCAGGCACGTATTGTGATGAGCGATGCCGAACGTACCGACGATGATTTATACGAT
ACGGTGATTGGCTACCGTGGCGGCAACTGGATTTATGAGTGGGCCCCGGATCTTTGTGAAGGAACCTTAC
TTCTGTGGTGTGACATAATTGGACAAACTACCTACAGAGATTTAAAGCTCTAAGGTAAATATAAAATTTT
TAAGTGTATAATGTGTTAAACTACTGATTCTAATTGTTTGTGTATTTTAGATTCCAACCTATGGAACTGA
TGAATGGGAGCAGTGGTGGAATGCCTTTAATGAGGAAAACCTGTTTTGCTCAGAAGAAATGCCATCTAGT
GATGATGAGGCTACTGCTGACTCTCAACATTCTACTCCTCCAAAAAAGAAGAGAAAGGTAGAAGACCCCA
AGGACTTTCCTTCAGAATTGCTAAGTTTTTTGAGTCATGCTGTGTTTAGTAATAGAACTCTTGCTTGCTT
TGCTATTTACACCACAAAGGAAAAAGCTGCACTGCTATACAAGAAAATTATGGAAAAATATTCTGTAACC
TTTATAAGTAGGCATAACAGTTATAATCATAACATACTGTTTTTTCTTACTCCACACAGGCATAGAGTGT
CTGCTATTAATAACTATGCTCAAAAATTGTGTACCTTTAGCTTTTTAATTTGTAAAGGGGTTAATAAGGA
ATATTTGATGTATAGTGCCTTGACTAGAGATCATAATCAGCCATACCACATTTGTAGAGGTTTTACTTGC
TTTAAAAAACCTCCCACACCTCCCCCTGAACCTGAAACATAAAATGAATGCAATTGTTGTTGTTAACTTG
TTTATTGCAGCTTATAATGGTTACAAATAAAGCAATAGCATCACAAATTTCACAAATAAAGCATTTTTTT
CACTGCATTCTAGTTGTGGTTTGTCCAAACTCATCAATGTATCTTATCATGTCTGGATCAACTGGATAAC
TCAAGCTAACCAAAATCATCCCAAACTTCCCACCCCATACCCTATTACCACTGCCAATTACCTGTGGTTT
CATTTACTCTAAACCTGTGATTCCTCTGAATTATTTTCATTTTAAAGAAATTGTATTTGTTAAATATGTA
CTACAAACTTAGTAGTTGGAAGGGCTAATTCACTCCCAAAGAAGACAAGATATCCTTGATCTGTGGATCT
ACCACACACAAGGCTACTTCCCTGATTAGCAGAACTACACACCAGGGCCAGGGGTCAGATATCCACTGAC
CTTTGGATGGTGCTACAAGCTAGTACCAGTTGAGCCAGATAAGGTAGAAGAGGCCAATAAAGGAGAGAAC
ACCAGCTTGTTACACCCTGTGAGCCTGCATGGGATGGATGACCCGGAGAGAGAAGTGTTAGAGTGGAGGT
TTGACAGCCGCCTAGCATTTCATCACGTGGCCCGAGAGCTGCATCCGGAGTACTTCAAGAACTGCTGATA
TCGAGCTTGCTACAAGGGACTTTCCGCTGGGGACTTTCCAGGGAGGCGTGGCCTGGGCGGGACTGGGGAG
TGGCGAGCCCTCAGATCCTGCATATAAGCAGCTGCTTTTTGCCTGTACTGGGTCTCTCTGGTTAGACCAG
ATCTGAGCCTGGGAGCTCTCTGGCTAACTAGGGAACCCACTGCTTAAGCCTCAATAAAGCTTGCCTTGAG
TGCTTCAAGTAGTGTGTGCCCGTCTGTTGTGTGACTCTGGTAACTAGAGATCCCTCAGACCCTTTTAGTC
AGTGTGGAAAATCTCTAGCAGTGGCGCCCGAACAGGGACTTGAAAGCGAAAGGGAAACCAGAGGAGCTCT
CTCGACGCAGGACTCGGCTTGCTGAAGCGCGCACGGCAAGAGGCGAGGGGCGGCGACTGGTGAGTACGCC
AAAAATTTTGACTAGCGGAGGCTAGAAGGAGAGAGATGGGTGCGAGAGCGTCAGTATTAAGCGGGGGAGA
ATTAGATCGCGATGGGAAAAAATTCGGTTAAGGCCAGGGGGAAAGAAAAAATATAAATTAAAACATATAG
TATGGGCAAGCAGGGAGCTAGAACGATTCGCAGTTAATCCTGGCCTGTTAGAAACATCAGAAGGCTGTAG
ACAAATACTGGGACAGCTACAACCATCCCTTCAGACAGGATCAGAAGAACTTAGATCATTATATAATACA
GTAGCAACCCTCTATTGTGTGCATCAAAGGATAGAGATAAAAGACACCAAGGAAGCTTTAGACAAGATAG
AGGAAGAGCAAAACAAAAGTAAGACCACCGCACAGCAAGCGGCCGGCCGCTGATCTTCAGACCTGGAGGA
GGAGATATGAGGGACAATTGGAGAAGTGAATTATATAAATATAAAGTAGTAAAAATTGAACCATTAGGAG
TAGCACCCACCAAGGCAAAGAGAAGAGTGGTGCAGAGAGAAAAAAGAGCAGTGGGAATAGGAGCTTTGTT
CCTTGGGTTCTTGGGAGCAGCAGGAAGCACTATGGGCGCAGCGTCAATGACGCTGACGGTACAGGCCAGA
CAATTATTGTCTGGTATAGTGCAGCAGCAGAACAATTTGCTGAGGGCTATTGAGGCGCAACAGCATCTGT
TGCAACTCACAGTCTGGGGCATCAAGCAGCTCCAGGCAAGAATCCTGGCTGTGGAAAGATACCTAAAGGA
TCAACAGCTCCTGGGGATTTGGGGTTGCTCTGGAAAACTCATTTGCACCACTGCTGTGCCTTGGAATGCT
AGTTGGAGTAATAAATCTCTGGAACAGATTTGGAATCACACGACCTGGATGGAGTGGGACAGAGAAATTA
ACAATTACACAAGCTTAATACACTCCTTAATTGAAGAATCGCAAAACCAGCAAGAAAAGAATGAACAAGA
ATTATTGGAATTAGATAAATGGGCAAGTTTGTGGAATTGGTTTAACATAACAAATTGGCTGTGGTATATA
AAATTATTCATAATGATAGTAGGAGGCTTGGTAGGTTTAAGAATAGTTTTTGCTGTACTTTCTATAGTGA
ATAGAGTTAGGCAGGGATATTCACCATTATCGTTTCAGACCCACCTCCCAACCCCGAGGGGACCCGACAG
GCCCGAAGGAATAGAAGAAGAAGGTGGAGAGAGAGACAGAGACAGATCCATTCGATTAGTGAACGGATCT
CGACGGTATCGCCAAATGGCAGTATTCATCCACAATTTTAAAAGAAAAGGGGGGATTGGGGGGTACAGTG
CAGGGGAAAGAATAGTAGACATAATAGCAACAGACATACAAACTAAAGAATTACAAAAACAAATTACAAA
AATTCAAAATTTTCGGGTTTATTACAGGGACAGCAGAGATCCAGTTTGGATCGATAAGCTTGATATCGAA
TTCCTGCAGCCCCGATAAAATAAAAGATTTTATTTAGTCTCCAGAAAAAGGGGGGAATGAAAGACCCCAC
CTGTAGGTTTGGCAAGCTAGCTGCAGTAACGCCATTTTGCAAGGCATGGAAAAATACCAAACCAAGAATA
GAGAAGTTCAGATCAAGGGCGGGTACATGAAAATAGCTAACGTTGGGCCAAACAGGATATCTGCGGTGAG
CAGTTTCGGCCCCGGCCCGGGGCCAAGAACAGATGGTCACCGCAGTTTCGGCCCCGGCCCGAGGCCAAGA
ACAGATGGTCCCCAGATATGGCCCAACCCTCAGCAGTTTCTTAAGACCCATCAGATGTTTCCAGGCTCCC
CCAAGGACCTGAAATGACCCTGCGCCTTATTTGAATTAACCAATCAGCCTGCTTCTCGCTTCTGTTCGCG
CGCTTCTGCTTCCCGAGCTCTATAAAAGAGCTCACAACCCCTCACTCGGCGCGCCAGTCCTCCGACAGAC
TGAGTCGCCCGGGGGGGATCTGGAGCTCTCGAGAATTCTCACGCGTCGCCGCCACCATGAAGACAATTAT
CGCCCTCAGTTACATTTTTTGTCTTGTTTTTGCGGATTATAAAGATGACGATGATAAAGGATCCAAGCAA
CTGAAGCAAATTGAGAAGAGACTCAAGCAAATAGAAAAAAGACTTCAAGCTAAAGAATGGGAAAAAGCGC
AGCTCAGAAAGGAACTCCAGGCTCTGCGAAAAAAACTTGCACAGCTCCGCGAGATGCTGGATGCGCCGAC
CGATCTGCAGGTGACCAACGTGACCGATACCAGCATTACCGTGAGCTGGACCCCGCCGAGCGCGACCATT
ACCGGCTATCGCATTACCTATACCCCGAGCAACGGCCCGGGCGAACCGAAAGAACTGACCGTGCCGCCGA
GCAGCACCAGCGTGACCATTACCGGCCTGACCCCGGGCGTGGAATATGTGGTGAGCGTGTATGCGCTGAA
AGATAACCAGGAAAGCCCGCCACTGGTGGGCACCCAGACCACCGGCGGCGGATCCATAGTGATTATAACG
GTCGTTGCGGCGGCTGTCATTATGGGGACGGCTGGCCTTTCTACCTACCTGTATAACCGCCAACGCAAGA
TAAAAAAGTATAGGCTCCAACAGGCCCAAAAGGGGACTCCAATGAAGCCAAATACTCAGGCTACACCACC
GTAAGATCCTTGACTTGCGGCCGCAACTCCCACCTGCAACATGCGTGACTGACTGAGGCCGCGACTCTAG
AGTCGACCTGCAGGCATGCAAGCTTGATATCAAGCTTATCGATAATCAACCTCTGGATTACAAAATTTGT
GAAAGATTGACTGGTATTCTTAACTATGTTGCTCCTTTTACGCTATGTGGATACGCTGCTTTAATGCCTT
TGTATCATGCTATTGCTTCCCGTATGGCTTTCATTTTCTCCTCCTTGTATAAATCCTGGTTGCTGTCTCT
TTATGAGGAGTTGTGGCCCGTTGTCAGGCAACGTGGCGTGGTGTGCACTGTGTTTGCTGACGCAACCCCC
ACTGGTTGGGGCATTGCCACCACCTGTCAGCTCCTTTCCGGGACTTTCGCTTTCCCCCTCCCTATTGCCA
CGGCGGAACTCATCGCCGCCTGCCTTGCCCGCTGCTGGACAGGGGCTCGGCTGTTGGGCACTGACAATTC
CGTGGTGTTGTCGGGGAAATCATCGTCCTTTCCTTGGCTGCTCGCCTGTGTTGCCACCTGGATTCTGCGC
GGGACGTCCTTCTGCTACGTCCCTTCGGCCCTCAATCCAGCGGACCTTCCTTCCCGCGGCCTGCTGCCGG
CTCTGCGGCCTCTTCCGCGTCTTCGCCTTCGCCCTCAGACGAGTCGGATCTCCCTTTGGGCCGCCTCCCC
GCAT
